Addgene plasmid #158161: p663-UBC-2xV5-miniTurbo-NES-STOP_IDG-K
Purpose: Gateway destination clone of miniTurbo-NES (as control) tagged with N-terminal V5 for generating protein-proximity networks using proximity-dependent biotinylation proteomics
Depositing lab: Ben Major. Depositing organization: Washington University in Saint Louis.
Backbone
  Vector backbone: pDest663
  Backbone manufacturer: PEL
  Backbone size w/o insert (bp): 9019
  Vector type: Mammalian Expression, Lentiviral ; Gateway Destination
  Selectable markers: Puromycin
Growth in bacteria
  Bacterial resistance: Ampicillin, 100 μg/mL
  Growth temperature: 30°C
  Growth strain: NEB Stable
  Copy number: Low Copy
Gene/Insert
  Gene/Insert name: 2xV5-miniTurbo-NES (alt name: miniTurbo-NES)
  Species: Unknown
  Promoter: Ubiquitin
  Tag / fusion protein: V5 (N terminal on insert)
  Cloning method: Gateway Cloning
  Sequencing primers: 5′ GCCCGAAGGAATAGAAGAAGAA; 3′ CATAGCGTAAAAGGAGCAACA
Terms and licenses: Academic/Nonprofit Terms; Industry Terms: Not Available to Industry
Depositor comments: These plasmids were generated as part of the Illuminating the Druggable Genome (IDG) program sponsored by the NIH Common Fund. The goal of this program is to identify, gather, and distribute information and resources for proteins that currently are not well-studied yet belong to commonly drug-targeted protein families: protein kinases, non-olfactory G-protein coupled receptors (GPCRs), and ion channels. The IDG program is designed to develop fundamental research tools for understudied proteins, elucidate their function, and disseminate the IDG-related resources and data to the greater scientific community. These lentiviral gateway destination plasmids were generated, as part of the Kinase-Data and Resource Generating Center (DRGC), using the single fragment or multisite gateway cloning technology. They were used for generating proteomics-based protein-interaction and protein-proximity networks that can be accessed through the kinase-DRGC website https://darkkinome.org/. Each plasmid has either an N- or C-terminal fusion protein (Flag/ V5/V5-miniTurbo/V5-TurboID/miniTurbo-V5/TurboID-V5) tagged understudied kinase driven under either a CMV or Ubiquitin (UBC) promoter. All inserts in the pENTR plasmids used to generate the deposited destination plasmids were end-sequenced and insert size validated prior to multi-site gateway cloning. The combined insert size of the single fragment or three fragment destination plasmids were confirmed by restriction digestion (BsrGI, and EcoRV for pDest667; BsrGI, EcoRV, and BstZ17I for pDest663; and BsrGI for pHAGE) and all plasmids were partially sequenced to ensure in-frame ORFs and fusion tags.
How to cite: p663-UBC-2xV5-miniTurbo-NES-STOP_IDG-K was a gift from Ben Major (Addgene plasmid # 158161 ; http://n2t.net/addgene:158161 ; RRID:Addgene_158161)
