[The description below was written by a language model from this plasmid's Addgene catalogue record and pLannotate feature annotations shown in this document.]
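Description:
p663-UBC-2xV5-miniTurbo-NES-STOP_IDG-K is a lentiviral mammalian expression plasmid built on the pDest663 backbone by multisite Gateway recombination; the sequenced record is about 9.8 kb. It is propagated in E. coli through a ColE1/pUC-type origin with ampicillin selection (AmpR), although the catalogue lists it as low copy and grown in a recombination-tolerant strain, as is common for LTR-containing vectors. An f1 origin and SV40 origin are also annotated. The viral framework is third-generation in style. An RSV promoter drives a truncated HIV-1 5′ LTR, followed by the Ψ packaging signal with a gag fragment, the RRE for Rev-dependent export and the cPPT/CTS. A truncated 3′ LTR and an SV40 poly(A) signal lie downstream.

The payload is flanked by residual attB sites (attB4, attB5, attB1, attB2) that mark the junctions of the recombined fragments. The human ubiquitin C promoter is followed by a segment annotated as an HTLV-1 LTR fragment, and then by the N-terminal V5 tag. The catalogue describes the tag as 2xV5, but only one V5 fragment is annotated. Next comes miniTurbo, an engineered, N-terminally truncated E. coli biotin ligase, fused to the HIV Rev nuclear export signal and, per the construct name, ending in a stop codon. A WPRE downstream enhances transcript expression, and a separate PGK promoter–PuroR cassette allows puromycin selection of transduced cells.

Because it carries no bait protein, the construct serves as a cytoplasm-directed control for proximity-dependent biotinylation proteomics. It provides the background labelling profile against which miniTurbo-tagged understudied kinases from the same Illuminating the Druggable Genome kinase collection are compared.
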