Features (pLannotate 1.2.2; 34 found; start..end, strand, type, name):
     90..950     +  CDS            AmpR: β-lactamase; bla; confers resistance to ampicillin, carbenicillin, and related antibiotics
   1121..1709    +  rep_origin     ori: high-copy-number ColE1/pMB1/pBR322/pUC origin of replication
   1892..1984    +  CDS            lacI (fragment): lac repressor; lacI; The lac repressor binds to the lac operator to inhibit transcription in E. coli. This inhibition can be relieved by adding lactose or isopropyl-β-D-thiogalactopyranoside (IPTG).
   1997..2018    +  protein_bind   CAP binding site: CAP binding activates transcription in the presence of cAMP. E. coli catabolite activator protein
   2033..2063    +  promoter       lac promoter: promoter for the E. coli lac operon
   2071..2087    +  protein_bind   lac operator: The lac repressor binds to the lac operator to inhibit transcription in E. coli. This inhibition can be relieved by adding lactose or isopropyl-β-D-thiogalactopyranoside (IPTG). lac repressor encoded by lacI
   2132..2150    +  promoter       T3 promoter: promoter for bacteriophage T3 RNA polymerase
   2178..2404    +  promoter       RSV promoter: Rous sarcoma virus enhancer/promoter
   2405..2585    +  LTR            5' LTR (truncated): truncated 5' long terminal repeat (LTR) from HIV-1
   2632..2757    +  misc_feature   HIV-1 Ψ: packaging signal of human immunodeficiency virus type 1
   2741..3104    +  CDS            HIV-1 gag (fragment): gag protein from human immunodeficiency virus 1; gag
   3250..3483    +  misc_feature   RRE: The Rev response element (RRE) of HIV-1 allows for Rev-dependent mRNA export from the nucleus to the cytoplasm.
   3860..3960    +  CDS            Rev (fragment): human immunodeficiency virus 1 (HIV-1) Rev protein; rev; enhances nuclear export of unspliced and incompletely spliced viral mRNAs
   3979..4095    +  misc_feature   cPPT/CTS: central polypurine tract and central termination sequence of HIV-1
   4129..4149    +  protein_bind   attB4: mutant version of attB; core recombination site for the Gateway® BP reaction BP Clonase™
   4149..5360    +  promoter       UbC promoter: human ubiquitin C promoter
   5364..5382    -  protein_bind   attB5 (fragment): mutant version of attB; core recombination site for the Gateway® BP reaction BP Clonase™
   5388..5656    +  LTR            5' LTR (truncated): truncated 5' long terminal repeat (LTR) from human T-cell leukemia virus (HTLV) type 1
   5666..5706    +  CDS            V5 tag (fragment): epitope tag from simian virus 5
   5705..5729    +  protein_bind   attB1: mutant version of attB; recombination site for the Gateway® BP reaction BP Clonase™
   5789..6559    +  CDS            miniTurbo: N-terminally truncated mutant of the E. coli biotin ligase BioID engineered for improved catalytic efficiency (Branon et al., 2018)
   6566..6592    +  CDS            NES: nuclear export signal from the HIV Rev protein (Fischer et al., 1995)
   6600..6621    -  protein_bind   attB2 (fragment): mutant version of attB; recombination site for the Gateway® BP reaction BP Clonase™
   6654..7242    +  misc_feature   WPRE: woodchuck hepatitis virus posttranscriptional regulatory element
   7256..7755    +  promoter       PGK promoter: mouse phosphoglycerate kinase 1 promoter
   7776..8375    +  CDS            PuroR: puromycin N-acetyltransferase; pac from Streptomyces alboniger; confers resistance to puromycin
   8443..8580    +  CDS            nef (fragment): NEF_HV1LA - Experimental evidence at protein level: Swiss-Prot protein existence level 1. Extracellular Nef protein targets CD4(+) T-lymphocytes for apoptosis by interacting with CXCR4 surface receptors. From Human immunodeficiency virus type 1 group M subtype B (isolate Lai) (HIV-1).
   8566..8746    +  LTR            5' LTR (truncated): truncated 5' long terminal repeat (LTR) from HIV-1
   8818..8939    +  polyA_signal   SV40 poly(A) signal: SV40 polyadenylation signal
   8979..9114    +  rep_origin     SV40 ori: SV40 origin of replication
   9135..9153    -  promoter       T7 promoter: promoter for bacteriophage T7 RNA polymerase
   9161..9316    +  CDS            lacZα (fragment): LacZα fragment of β-galactosidase; lacZ fragment
   9321..9776    +  rep_origin     f1 ori (sequence partly withheld): f1 bacteriophage origin of replication; arrow indicates direction of (+) strand synthesis
   9802..89      +  promoter       AmpR promoter (across the origin): bla
>Addgene plasmid #158161 | p663-UBC-2xV5-miniTurbo-NES-STOP_IDG-K | addgene full sequence | sequence record 309972 | Addgene NGS Result
GTTTATTTTTCTAAATACATTCAAATATGTATCCGCTCATGAGACAATAACCCTGATAAATGCTTCAATA
ATATTGAAAAAGGAAGAGTATGAGTATTCAACATTTCCGTGTCGCCCTTATTCCCTTTTTTGCGGCATTT
TGCCTTCCTGTTTTTGCTCACCCAGAAACGCTGGTGAAAGTAAAAGATGCTGAAGATCAGTTGGGTGCAC
GAGTGGGTTACATCGAACTGGATCTCAACAGCGGTAAGATCCTTGAGAGTTTTCGCCCCGAAGAACGTTT
TCCAATGATGAGCACTTTTAAAGTTCTGCTATGTGGCGCGGTATTATCCCGTATTGACGCCGGGCAAGAG
CAACTCGGTCGCCGCATACACTATTCTCAGAATGACTTGGTTGAGTACTCACCAGTCACAGAAAAGCATC
TTACGGATGGCATGACAGTAAGAGAATTATGCAGTGCTGCCATAACCATGAGTGATAACACTGCGGCCAA
CTTACTTCTGACAACGATCGGAGGACCGAAGGAGCTAACCGCTTTTTTGCACAACATGGGGGATCATGTA
ACTCGCCTTGATCGTTGGGAACCGGAGCTGAATGAAGCCATACCAAACGACGAGCGTGACACCACGATGC
CTGTAGCAATGGCAACAACGTTGCGCAAACTATTAACTGGCGAACTACTTACTCTAGCTTCCCGGCAACA
ATTAATAGACTGGATGGAGGCGGATAAAGTTGCAGGACCACTTCTGCGCTCGGCCCTTCCGGCTGGCTGG
TTTATTGCTGATAAATCTGGAGCCGGTGAGCGTGGGTCTCGCGGTATCATTGCAGCACTGGGGCCAGATG
GTAAGCCCTCCCGTATCGTAGTTATCTACACGACGGGGAGTCAGGCAACTATGGATGAACGAAATAGACA
GATCGCTGAGATAGGTGCCTCACTGATTAAGCATTGGTAACTGTCAGACCAAGTTTACTCATATATACTT
TAGATTGATTTAAAACTTCATTTTTAATTTAAAAGGATCTAGGTGAAGATCCTTTTTGATAATCTCATGA
CCAAAATCCCTTAACGTGAGTTTTCGTTCCACTGAGCGTCAGACCCCGTAGAAAAGATCAAAGGATCTTC
TTGAGATCCTTTTTTTCTGCGCGTAATCTGCTGCTTGCAAACAAAAAAACCACCGCTACCAGCGGTGGTT
TGTTTGCCGGATCAAGAGCTACCAACTCTTTTTCCGAAGGTAACTGGCTTCAGCAGAGCGCAGATACCAA
ATACTGTTCTTCTAGTGTAGCCGTAGTTAGGCCACCACTTCAAGAACTCTGTAGCACCGCCTACATACCT
CGCTCTGCTAATCCTGTTACCAGTGGCTGCTGCCAGTGGCGATAAGTCGTGTCTTACCGGGTTGGACTCA
AGACGATAGTTACCGGATAAGGCGCAGCGGTCGGGCTGAACGGGGGGTTCGTGCACACAGCCCAGCTTGG
AGCGAACGACCTACACCGAACTGAGATACCTACAGCGTGAGCTATGAGAAAGCGCCACGCTTCCCGAAGG
GAGAAAGGCGGACAGGTATCCGGTAAGCGGCAGGGTCGGAACAGGAGAGCGCACGAGGGAGCTTCCAGGG
GGAAACGCCTGGTATCTTTATAGTCCTGTCGGGTTTCGCCACCTCTGACTTGAGCGTCGATTTTTGTGAT
GCTCGTCAGGGGGGCGGAGCCTATGGAAAAACGCCAGCAACGCGGCCTTTTTACGGTTCCTGGCCTTTTG
CTGGCCTTTTGCTCACATGTTCTTTCCTGCGTTATCCCCTGATTCTGTGGATAACCGTATTACCGCCTTT
GAGTGAGCTGATACCGCTCGCCGCAGCCGAACGACCGAGCGCAGCGAGTCAGTGAGCGAGGAAGCGGAAG
AGCGCCCAATACGCAAACCGCCTCTCCCCGCGCGTTGGCCGATTCATTAATGCAGCTGGCACGACAGGTT
TCCCGACTGGAAAGCGGGCAGTGAGCGCAACGCAATTAATGTGAGTTAGCTCACTCATTAGGCACCCCAG
GCTTTACACTTTATGCTTCCGGCTCGTATGTTGTGTGGAATTGTGAGCGGATAACAATTTCACACAGGAA
ACAGCTATGACCATGATTACGCCAAGCGCGCAATTAACCCTCACTAAAGGGAACAAAAGCTGGAGCTGCA
AGCTTAATGTAGTCTTATGCAATACTCTTGTAGTCTTGCAACATGGTAACGATGAGTTAGCAACATGCCT
TACAAGGAGAGAAAAAGCACCGTGCATGCCGATTGGTGGAAGTAAGGTGGTACGATCGTGCCTTATTAGG
AAGGCAACAGACGGGTCTGACATGGATTGGACGAACCACTGAATTGCCGCATTGCAGAGATATTGTATTT
AAGTGCCTAGCTCGATACATAAACGGGTCTCTCTGGTTAGACCAGATCTGAGCCTGGGAGCTCTCTGGCT
AACTAGGGAACCCACTGCTTAAGCCTCAATAAAGCTTGCCTTGAGTGCTTCAAGTAGTGTGTGCCCGTCT
GTTGTGTGACTCTGGTAACTAGAGATCCCTCAGACCCTTTTAGTCAGTGTGGAAAATCTCTAGCAGTGGC
GCCCGAACAGGGACTTGAAAGCGAAAGGGAAACCAGAGGAGCTCTCTCGACGCAGGACTCGGCTTGCTGA
AGCGCGCACGGCAAGAGGCGAGGGGCGGCGACTGGTGAGTACGCCAAAAATTTTGACTAGCGGAGGCTAG
AAGGAGAGAGATGGGTGCGAGAGCGTCAGTATTAAGCGGGGGAGAATTAGATCGCGATGGGAAAAAATTC
GGTTAAGGCCAGGGGGAAAGAAAAAATATAAATTAAAACATATAGTATGGGCAAGCAGGGAGCTAGAACG
ATTCGCAGTTAATCCTGGCCTGTTAGAAACATCAGAAGGCTGTAGACAAATACTGGGACAGCTACAACCA
TCCCTTCAGACAGGATCAGAAGAACTTAGATCATTATATAATACAGTAGCAACCCTCTATTGTGTGCATC
AAAGGATAGAGATAAAAGACACCAAGGAAGCTTTAGACAAGATAGAGGAAGAGCAAAACAAAAGTAAGAC
CACCGCACAGCAAGCGGCCGCTGATCTTCAGACCTGGAGGAGGAGATATGAGGGACAATTGGAGAAGTGA
ATTATATAAATATAAAGTAGTAAAAATTGAACCATTAGGAGTAGCACCCACCAAGGCAAAGAGAAGAGTG
GTGCAGAGAGAAAAAAGAGCAGTGGGAATAGGAGCTTTGTTCCTTGGGTTCTTGGGAGCAGCAGGAAGCA
CTATGGGCGCAGCGTCAATGACGCTGACGGTACAGGCCAGACAATTATTGTCTGGTATAGTGCAGCAGCA
GAACAATTTGCTGAGGGCTATTGAGGCGCAACAGCATCTGTTGCAACTCACAGTCTGGGGCATCAAGCAG
CTCCAGGCAAGAATCCTGGCTGTGGAAAGATACCTAAAGGATCAACAGCTCCTGGGGATTTGGGGTTGCT
CTGGAAAACTCATTTGCACCACTGCTGTGCCTTGGAATGCTAGTTGGAGTAATAAATCTCTGGAACAGAT
TTGGAATCACACGACCTGGATGGAGTGGGACAGAGAAATTAACAATTACACAAGCTTAATACACTCCTTA
ATTGAAGAATCGCAAAACCAGCAAGAAAAGAATGAACAAGAATTATTGGAATTAGATAAATGGGCAAGTT
TGTGGAATTGGTTTAACATAACAAATTGGCTGTGGTATATAAAATTATTCATAATGATAGTAGGAGGCTT
GGTAGGTTTAAGAATAGTTTTTGCTGTACTTTCTATAGTGAATAGAGTTAGGCAGGGATATTCACCATTA
TCGTTTCAGACCCACCTCCCAACCCCGAGGGGACCCGACAGGCCCGAAGGAATAGAAGAAGAAGGTGGAG
AGAGAGACAGAGACAGATCCATTCGATTAGTGAACGGATCTCGACGGTATCGGTTAACTTTTAAAAGAAA
AGGGGGGATTGGGGGGTACAGTGCAGGGGAAAGAATAGTAGACATAATAGCAACAGACATACAAACTAAA
GAATTACAAAAACAAATTACAAAATTCAAAATTTTATCGTCCAGTGTGGTGGAATTCTGCAGATATCACA
ACTTTGTATAGAAAAGTTGGCCTCCGCGCCGGGTTTTGGCGCCTCCCGCGGGCGCCCCCCTCCTCACGGC
GAGCGCTGCCACGTCAGACGAAGGGCGCAGCGAGCGTCCTGATCCTTCCGCCCGGACGCTCAGGACAGCG
GCCCGCTGCTCATAAGACTCGGCCTTAGAACCCCAGTATCAGCAGAAGGACATTTTAGGACGGGACTTGG
GTGACTCTAGGGCACTGGTTTTCTTTCCAGAGAGCGGAACAGGCGAGGAAAAGTAGTCCCTTCTCGGCGA
TTCTGCGGAGGGATCTCCGTGGGGCGGTGAACGCCGATGATTATATAAGGACGCGCCGGGTGTGGCACAG
CTAGTTCCGTCGCAGCCGGGATTTGGGTCGCGGTTCTTGTTTGTGGATCGCTGTGATCGTCACTTGGTGA
GTAGCGGGCTGCTGGGCTGGCCGGGGCTTTCGTGGCCGCCGGGCCGCTCGGTGGGACGGAAGCGTGTGGA
GAGACCGCCAAGGGCTGTAGTCTGGGTCCGCGAGCAAGGTTGCCCTGAACTGGGGGTTGGGGGGAGCGCA
GCAAAATGGCGGCTGTTCCCGAGTCTTGAATGGAAGACGCTTGTGAGGCGGGCTGTGAGGTCGTTGAAAC
AAGGTGGGGGGCATGGTGGGCGGCAAGAACCCAAGGTCTTGAGGCCTTCGCTAATGCGGGAAAGCTCTTA
TTCGGGTGAGATGGGCTGGGGCACCATCTGGGGACCCTGACGTGAAGTTTGTCACTGACTGGAGAACTCG
GTTTGTCGTCTGTTGCGGGGGCGGCAGTTATGGCGGTGCCGTTGGGCAGTGCACCCGTACCTTTGGGAGC
GCGCGCCCTCGTCGTGTCGTGACGTCACCCGTTCTGTTGGCTTATAATGCAGGGTGGGGCCACCTGCCGG
TAGGTGTGCGGTAGGCTTTTCTCCGTCGCAGGACGCAGGGTTCGGGCCTAGGGTAGGCTCTCCTGAATCG
ACAGGCGCCGGACCTCTGGTGAGGGGAGGGATAAGTGAGGCGTCAGTTTCTTTGGTCGGTTTTATGTACC
TATCTTCTTAAGTAGCTGAAGCTCCGGTTTTGAACTATGCGCTCGGGGTTGGCGAGTGTGTTTTGTGAAG
TTTTTTAGGCACCTTTTGAAATGTAATCATTTGGGTCAATATGTAATTTTCAGTGTTAGACTAGTAAATT
GTCCGCTAAATTCTGGCCGTTTTTGGCTTTTTTGTTAGACGGCCAACTTTTGTATACAAAGTGGCGAGGG
GCTCGCATCTCTCCTTCACGCGCCCGCCGCCCTACCTGAGGCCGCCATCCACGCCGGTTGAGTCGCGTTC
TGCCGCCTCCCGCCTGTGGTGCCTCCTGAACTGCGTCCGCCGTCTAGGTAAGTTTAAAGCTCAGGTCGAG
ACCGGGCCTTTGTCCGGCGCTCCCTTGGAGCCTACCTAGACTCAGCCGGCTCTCCACGCTTTGCCTGACC
CTGCTTGCTCAACTCTACGTCTTTGTTTCGTTTTCTGTTCTGCGCCGTTACAGATCGGCACCATGGGTAA
GCCTATCCCTAACCCTCTCCTCGGTCTCGATTCTACAACTTTGTACAAAAAAGCAGGCTTAGCCACCATG
GGCAAGCCCATCCCCAACCCCCTGCTGGGCCTGGACAGCACCGCTAGCATCCCGCTGCTGAACGCTAAAC
AGATTCTGGGACAGCTGGACGGCGGGAGCGTGGCAGTCCTGCCTGTGGTCGACTCCACCAATCAGTACCT
GCTGGATCGAATCGGCGAGCTGAAGAGTGGGGATGCTTGCATTGCAGAATATCAGCAGGCAGGGAGAGGA
AGCAGAGGGAGGAAATGGTTCTCTCCTTTTGGAGCTAACCTGTACCTGAGTATGTTTTGGCGCCTGAAGC
GGGGACCAGCAGCAATCGGCCTGGGCCCGGTCATCGGAATTGTCATGGCAGAAGCGCTGCGAAAGCTGGG
AGCAGACAAGGTGCGAGTCAAATGGCCCAATGACCTGTATCTGCAGGATAGAAAGCTGGCAGGCATCCTG
GTGGAGCTGGCCGGAATAACAGGCGATGCTGCACAGATCGTCATTGGCGCCGGGATTAACGTGGCTATGA
GGCGCGTGGAGGAAAGCGTGGTCAATCAGGGCTGGATCACACTGCAGGAAGCAGGGATTAACCTGGACAG
GAATACTCTGGCCGCTATGCTGATCCGAGAGCTGCGGGCAGCCCTGGAACTGTTCGAGCAGGAAGGCCTG
GCTCCATATCTGTCACGGTGGGAGAAGCTGGATAACTTCATCAATAGACCCGTGAAGCTGATCATTGGGG
ACAAAGAGATTTTCGGGATTAGCCGGGGGATTGATAAACAGGGAGCCCTGCTGCTGGAACAGGACGGAGT
TATCAAACCCTGGATGGGCGGAGAAATCAGTCTGCGGTCTGCCGAAAAGCTGCAGCTGCCTCCCCTGGAG
CGCCTGACCCTGGACTAAAACCCAGCTTTCTTGTACAAAGTTGTGATATCCAGCACAGTGGCGGCCGCTC
GACAATCAACCTCTGGATTACAAAATTTGTGAAAGATTGACTGGTATTCTTAACTATGTTGCTCCTTTTA
CGCTATGTGGATACGCTGCTTTAATGCCTTTGTATCATGCTATTGCTTCCCGTATGGCTTTCATTTTCTC
CTCCTTGTATAAATCCTGGTTGCTGTCTCTTTATGAGGAGTTGTGGCCCGTTGTCAGGCAACGTGGCGTG
GTGTGCACTGTGTTTGCTGACGCAACCCCCACTGGTTGGGGCATTGCCACCACCTGTCAGCTCCTTTCCG
GGACTTTCGCTTTCCCCCTCCCTATTGCCACGGCGGAACTCATCGCCGCCTGCCTTGCCCGCTGCTGGAC
AGGGGCTCGGCTGTTGGGCACTGACAATTCCGTGGTGTTGTCGGGGAAGCTGACGTCCTTTCCATGGCTG
CTCGCCTGTGTTGCCACCTGGATTCTGCGCGGGACGTCCTTCTGCTACGTCCCTTCGGCCCTCAATCCAG
CGGACCTTCCTTCCCGCGGCCTGCTGCCGGCTCTGCGGCCTCTTCCGCGTCTTCGCCTTCGCCCTCAGAC
GAGTCGGATCTCCCTTTGGGCCGCCTCCCCGCCTGGAATTCTACCGGGTAGGGGAGGCGCTTTTCCCAAG
GCAGTCTGGAGCATGCGCTTTAGCAGCCCCGCTGGGCACTTGGCGCTACACAAGTGGCCTCTGGCCTCGC
ACACATTCCACATCCACCGGTAGGCGCCAACCGGCTCCGTTCTTTGGTGGCCCCTTCGCGCCACCTTCTA
CTCCTCCCCTAGTCAGGAAGTTCCCCCCCGCCCCGCAGCTCGCGTCGTGCAGGACGTGACAAATGGAAGT
AGCACGTCTCACTAGTCTCGTGCAGATGGACAGCACCGCTGAGCAATGGAAGCGGGTAGGCCTTTGGGGC
AGCGGCCAATAGCAGCTTTGCTCCTTCGCTTTCTGGGCTCAGAGGCTGGGAAGGGGTGGGTCCGGGGGCG
GGCTCAGGGGCGGGCTCAGGGGCGGGGCGGGCGCCCGAAGGTCCTCCGGAGGCCCGGCATTCTGCACGCT
TCAAAAGCGCACGTCTGCCGCGCTGTTCTCCTCTTCCTCATCTCCGGGCCTTTCGACCTGCAGCCCAAGC
TTACCATGACCGAGTACAAGCCCACGGTGCGCCTCGCCACCCGCGACGACGTCCCCAGGGCCGTACGCAC
CCTCGCCGCCGCGTTCGCCGACTACCCCGCCACGCGCCACACCGTCGATCCGGACCGCCACATCGAGCGG
GTCACCGAGCTGCAAGAACTCTTCCTCACGCGCGTCGGGCTCGACATCGGCAAGGTGTGGGTCGCGGACG
ACGGCGCCGCGGTGGCGGTCTGGACCACGCCGGAGAGCGTCGAAGCGGGGGCGGTGTTCGCCGAGATCGG
CCCGCGCATGGCCGAGTTGAGCGGTTCCCGGCTGGCCGCGCAGCAACAGATGGAAGGCCTCCTGGCGCCG
CACCGGCCCAAGGAGCCCGCGTGGTTCCTGGCCACCGTCGGCGTCTCGCCCGACCACCAGGGCAAGGGTC
TGGGCAGCGCCGTCGTGCTCCCCGGAGTGGAGGCGGCCGAGCGCGCCGGGGTGCCCGCCTTCCTGGAGAC
CTCCGCGCCCCGCAACCTCCCCTTCTACGAGCGGCTCGGCTTCACCGTCACCGCCGACGTCGAGGTGCCC
GAAGGACCGCGCACCTGGTGCATGACCCGCAAGCCCGGTGCCTGACGCCCGCCCCACGACCCGCAGCGCC
CGACCGAAAGGAGCGCACGACCCCATGCATCTCGAGGGCCCGGTACCTTTAAGACCAATGACTTACAAGG
CAGCTGTAGATCTTAGCCACTTTTTAAAAGAAAAGGGGGGACTGGAAGGGCTAGCTCACTCCCAACGAAG
ACAAGATCTGCTTTTTGCTTGTACTGGGTCTCTCTGGTTAGACCAGATCTGAGCCTGGGAGCTCTCTGGC
TAACTAGGGAACCCACTGCTTAAGCCTCAATAAAGCTTGCCTTGAGTGCTTCAAGTAGTGTGTGCCCGTC
TGTTGTGTGACTCTGGTAACTAGAGATCCCTCAGACCCTTTTAGTCAGTGTGGAAAATCTCTAGCAGTAG
TAGTTCATGTCATCTTATTATTCAGTATTTATAACTTGCAAAGAAATGAATATCAGAGAGTGAGAGGAAC
TTGTTTATTGCAGCTTATAATGGTTACAAATAAAGCAATAGCATCACAAATTTCACAAATAAAGCATTTT
TTTCACTGCATTCTAGTTGTGGTTTGTCCAAACTCATCAATGTATCTTATCATGTCTGGCTCTAGCTATC
CCGCCCCTAACTCCGCCCATCCCGCCCCTAACTCCGCCCAGTTCCGCCCATTCTCCGCCCCATGGCTGAC
TAATTTTTTTTATTTATGCAGAGGCCGAGGCCGCCTCGGCCTCTGAGCTATTCCAGAAGTAGTGAGGAGG
CTTTTTTGGAGGCCTAGGGACGTACCCAATTCGCCCTATAGTGAGTCGTATTACGCGCGCTCACTGGCCG
TCGTTTTACAACGTCGTGACTGGGAAAACCCTGGCGTTACCCAACTTAATCGCCTTGCAGCACATCCCCC
TTTCGCCAGCTGGCGTAATAGCGAAGAGGCCCGCACCGATCGCCCTTCCCAACAGTTGCGCAGCCTGAAT
GGCGAATGGG
[124 nt withheld, positions 9321-9444]
CGCCGGCTTTCCCCGTCAAGCTCTAAATCR
[62 nt withheld, positions 9475-9536]
A
[49 nt withheld, positions 9538-9586]
CCTTTGACGTTGGAGTCCACGTTCTTT
[37 nt withheld, positions 9614-9650]
ACCCTATCTCGGTCTATTCTTTTGATTTATAAGGGATTTTGCCGATTTCGGCCTATTGGTTAAAAAATGA
GCTGATTTAACAAAAATTTAACGCGAATTTTAACAAAATATTAACGCTTACAATTTAGGTGGCACTTTTC
GGGGAAATGTGCGCGGAACCCCTATTT
